Addgene plasmid #65184: pYTK077
Purpose: Encodes KanamycinR as a Type 6 part to be used in the Dueber YTK system
Depositing lab: John Dueber. Depositing organization: University of California, Berkeley. Publication: A Highly Characterized Yeast Toolkit for Modular, Multipart Assembly. Lee ME, DeLoache WC, Cervantes B, Dueber JE. ACS Synth Biol. 2015 Apr 14. 10.1021/sb500366v PubMed 25871405.
Backbone
  Vector backbone: pYTK001
  Vector type: Bacterial Expression
Growth in bacteria
  Bacterial resistance: Chloramphenicol, 25 μg/mL
  Growth temperature: 37°C
  Growth strain: DH10B
  Copy number: High Copy
Gene/Insert
  Gene/Insert name: KanamycinR
  Species: Synthetic
  Cloning method: Restriction Enzyme; 5′ cloning site BsmBI (destroyed during cloning); 3′ cloning site BsmBI (destroyed during cloning)
Terms and licenses: Academic/Nonprofit Terms; Industry Terms: Not Available to Industry
Depositor comments: Type 6 parts are Yeast Markers in the Dueber YTK. For more information, please visit the supplemental information in PMID:25871405.
How to cite: pYTK077 was a gift from John Dueber (Addgene plasmid # 65184 ; http://n2t.net/addgene:65184 ; RRID:Addgene_65184)
