[The description below was written by a language model from this plasmid's Addgene catalogue record and pLannotate feature annotations shown in this document.]
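Description:
pYTK077 is a part-storage plasmid from a modular yeast toolkit (YTK) for multipart assembly, built on the pYTK001 part entry backbone. It is a small (about 3.1 kb) high-copy bacterial plasmid that replicates in E. coli from a ColE1/pUC-type origin. It is selected with chloramphenicol through a cat (chloramphenicol acetyltransferase) gene driven by its native cat promoter, with a lambda t0 terminator lying just downstream of that gene. Although catalogued as a bacterial expression vector, its role is to carry and propagate a single standardized part rather than to express a protein in bacteria.

The stored part is listed as KanamycinR, a synthetic insert classified as a Type 6 part, which in this toolkit denotes a yeast selectable marker. Sequence annotation identifies it as the kanMX cassette, a self-contained yeast marker unit that ends in the Ashbya gossypii TEF terminator. In general use, kanMX carries a kanamycin-resistance gene that lets yeast be selected on the aminoglycoside G418, so it is a dominant drug marker that does not depend on an auxotrophic host background. The insert was cloned into the entry vector through BsmBI sites that were destroyed in the process. The record does not annotate the flanking sites or overhangs that would release the part in later assembly steps.

pYTK077 serves as the source of a drug-resistance yeast marker module, to be combined with other typed toolkit parts when assembling yeast expression or integration vectors.
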