Features (pLannotate 1.2.2; 6 found; start..end, strand, type, name):
     53..1408    +  gene           kanMX: yeast selectable marker conferring kanamycin resistance (Wach et al., 1994)
   1211..1408    +  terminator     TEF terminator: Ashbya gossypii TEF terminator
   1426..1460    -  terminator     lambda t0 terminator: minimal transcription terminator from phage lambda (Scholtissek and Grosse, 1987)
   1534..2190    -  CDS            cat: CAT_ECOLX - Experimental evidence at protein level: Swiss-Prot protein existence level 1. This enzyme is an effector of chloramphenicol resistance in bacteria. From Escherichia coli. This protein is used as a marker in many commonly used cloning vectors, such as pACYC184.
   2191..2288    -  promoter       cat promoter: promoter of the E. coli cat gene encoding chloramphenicol acetyltransferase
   2372..2960    +  rep_origin     ori: high-copy-number ColE1/pMB1/pBR322/pUC origin of replication
>Addgene plasmid #65184 | pYTK077 | depositor full sequence | sequence record 110237 | Full Sequence
TCGGTCTCCTACAGTTTAGCTTGCCTCGTCCCCGCCGGGTCACCCGGCCAGCGACATGGAGGCCCAGAAT
ACCCTCCTTGACAGTCTTGACGTGCGCAGCTCAGGGGCATGATGTGACTGTCGCCCGTACATTTAGCCCA
TACATCCCCATGTATAATCATTTGCATCCATACATTTTGATGGCCGCACGGCGCGAAGCAAAAATTACGG
CTCCTCGCTCCAGACCTGCGAGCAGGGAAACGCTCCCCTCACAGACGCGTTGAATTGTCCCCACGCCGCG
CCCCTGTAGAGAAATATAAAAGGTTAGGATTTGCCACTGAGGTTCTTCTTTCATATACTTCCTTTTAAAA
TCTTGCTAGGATACAGTTCTCACATCACATCCGAACATAAACAAAAATGGGTAAGGAAAAGACTCACGTT
TCGAGGCCGCGATTAAATTCCAACATGGATGCTGATTTATATGGGTATAAATGGGCTCGCGATAATGTCG
GGCAATCAGGTGCGACAATCTATCGATTGTATGGGAAGCCCGATGCGCCAGAGTTGTTTCTGAAACATGG
CAAAGGTAGCGTTGCCAATGATGTTACAGATGAGATGGTCAGACTAAACTGGCTGACGGAATTTATGCCT
CTTCCGACCATCAAGCATTTTATCCGTACTCCTGATGATGCATGGTTACTCACCACTGCGATCCCCGGCA
AAACAGCATTCCAGGTATTAGAAGAATATCCTGATTCAGGTGAAAATATTGTTGATGCGCTGGCAGTGTT
CCTGCGCCGGTTGCATTCGATTCCTGTTTGTAATTGTCCTTTTAACAGCGATCGCGTATTTCGTCTGGCT
CAGGCGCAATCACGAATGAATAACGGTTTGGTTGATGCGAGTGATTTTGATGACGAGCGTAATGGCTGGC
CTGTTGAACAAGTCTGGAAAGAAATGCATAAGCTTTTGCCATTCTCACCGGATTCAGTCGTCACTCATGG
TGATTTCTCACTTGATAACCTTATTTTTGACGAGGGGAAATTAATAGGTTGTATTGATGTTGGACGAGTC
GGAATCGCAGACCGATACCAGGATCTTGCCATCCTATGGAACTGCCTCGGTGAGTTTTCTCCTTCATTAC
AGAAACGGCTTTTTCAAAAATATGGTATTGATAATCCTGATATGAATAAATTGCAGTTTCATTTGATGCT
CGATGAGTTTTTCTAAAGTAACTGACAATAAAAAGATTCTTGTTTTCAAGAACTTGTCATTTGTATAGTT
TTTTTATATTGTAGTTGTTCTATTTTAATCAAATGTTAGCGTGATTTATATTTTTTTTCGCCTCGACATC
ATCTGCCCAGATGCGAAGTTAAGTGCGCAGAAAGTAATATCATGCGTCAATCGTATGTGAATGCTGGTCG
CTATACTGGAGTTGAGACCAGACCAATAAAAAACGCCCGGCGGCAACCGAGCGTTCTGAACAAATCCAGA
TGGAGTTCTGAGGTCATTACTGGATCTATCAACAGGAGTCCAAGCGAGCTCGATATCAAATTACGCCCCG
CCCTGCCACTCATCGCAGTACTGTTGTAATTCATTAAGCATTCTGCCGACATGGAAGCCATCACAAACGG
CATGATGAACCTGAATCGCCAGCGGCATCAGCACCTTGTCGCCTTGCGTATAATATTTGCCCATGGTGAA
AACGGGGGCGAAGAAGTTGTCCATATTGGCCACGTTTAAATCAAAACTGGTGAAACTCACCCAGGGATTG
GCTGAAACGAAAAACATATTCTCAATAAACCCTTTAGGGAAATAGGCCAGGTTTTCACCGTAACACGCCA
CATCTTGCGAATATATGTGTAGAAACTGCCGGAAATCGTCGTGGTATTCACTCCAGAGCGATGAAAACGT
TTCAGTTTGCTCATGGAAAACGGTGTAACAAGGGTGAACACTATCCCATATCACCAGCTCACCGTCTTTC
ATTGCCATACGAAATTCCGGATGAGCATTCATCAGGCGGGCAAGAATGTGAATAAAGGCCGGATAAAACT
TGTGCTTATTTTTCTTTACGGTCTTTAAAAAGGCCGTAATATCCAGCTGAACGGTCTGGTTATAGGTACA
TTGAGCAACTGACTGAAATGCCTCAAAATGTTCTTTACGATGCCATTGGGATATATCAACGGTGGTATAT
CCAGTGATTTTTTTCTCCATTTTAGCTTCCTTAGCTCCTGAAAATCTCGATAACTCAAAAAATACGCCCG
GTAGTGATCTTATTTCATTATGGTGAAAGTTGGAACCTCTTACGTGCCCGATCAATCATGACCAAAATCC
CTTAACGTGAGTTTTCGTTCCACTGAGCGTCAGACCCCGTAGAAAAGATCAAAGGATCTTCTTGAGATCC
TTTTTTTCTGCGCGTAATCTGCTGCTTGCAAACAAAAAAACCACCGCTACCAGCGGTGGTTTGTTTGCCG
GATCAAGAGCTACCAACTCTTTTTCCGAAGGTAACTGGCTTCAGCAGAGCGCAGATACCAAATACTGTTC
TTCTAGTGTAGCCGTAGTTAGGCCACCACTTCAAGAACTCTGTAGCACCGCCTACATACCTCGCTCTGCT
AATCCTGTTACCAGTGGCTGCTGCCAGTGGCGATAAGTCGTGTCTTACCGGGTTGGACTCAAGACGATAG
TTACCGGATAAGGCGCAGCGGTCGGGCTGAACGGGGGGTTCGTGCACACAGCCCAGCTTGGAGCGAACGA
CCTACACCGAACTGAGATACCTACAGCGTGAGCTATGAGAAAGCGCCACGCTTCCCGAAGGGAGAAAGGC
GGACAGGTATCCGGTAAGCGGCAGGGTCGGAACAGGAGAGCGCACGAGGGAGCTTCCAGGGGGAAACGCC
TGGTATCTTTATAGTCCTGTCGGGTTTCGCCACCTCTGACTTGAGCGTCGATTTTTGTGATGCTCGTCAG
GGGGGCGGAGCCTATGGAAAAACGCCAGCAACGCGGCCTTTTTACGGTTCCTGGCCTTTTGCTGGCCTTT
TGCTCACATGTTCTTTCCTGCGTTATCCCCTGATTCTGTGGATAACCGTAG
