>Addgene plasmid #65184 | pYTK077 | addgene partial sequence | sequence record 112752 | CAT-F 5'-GTTTGTGATGGCTTCCATGTC-3'
GAGTGGCAGGGCGGGGCGTAATTTGATATCGAGCTCGCTTGGACTCCTGTTGATAGATCCAGTAATGACC
TCAGAACTCCATCTGGATTTGTTCAGAACGCTCGGTTGCCGCCGGGCGTTTTTTATTGGTCTGGTCTCAA
CTCCAGTATAGCGACCAGCATTCACATACGATTGACGCATGATATTACTTTCTGCGCACTTAACTTCGCA
TCTGGGCAGATGATGTCGAGGCGAAAAAAAATATAAATCACGCTAACATTTGATTAAAATAGAACAACTA
CAATATAAAAAAACTATACAAATGACAAGTTCTTGAAAACAAGAATCTTTTTATTGTCAGTTACTTTAGA
AAAACTCATCGAGCATCAAATGAAACTGCAATTTATTCATATCAGGATTATCAATACCATATTTTTGAAA
AAGCCGTTTCTGTAATGAAGGAGAAAACTCACCGAGGCAGTTCCATAGGATGGCAAGATCCTGGTATCGG
TCTGCGATTCCGACTCGTCCAACATCAATACAACCTATTAATTTCCCCTCGTCAAAAATAAGGTTATCAA
GTGAGAAATCACCATGAGTGACGACTGAATCCGGTGAGAATGGCAAAAGCTTATGCATTTCTTTCCAGAC
TTGTTCAACAGGCCAGCCATTACGCTCGTCATCAAAATCACTCGCATCAACCAAACCGTTATTCATTCGT
GATTGCGCCTGAGCCAGACGAAATACGCGATCGCTGTTAAAAGGACAATTACAAACAGGAATCGAATGCA
ACCGGCGCAGGAACACTGCCAGCGCATCAACAATATTTTCACCTGAATCAGGATATTCTTCTAATACCTG
GAATGCTGT
