>Addgene plasmid #65184 | pYTK077 | addgene partial sequence | sequence record 218314 | pRS414-R 5'-CACCTCTGACTTGAGCGTCG-3'
GCCAGCAACGCGGCCTTTTTACGGTTCCTGGCCTTTTGCTGGCCTTTTGCTCACATGTTCTTTCCTGCGT
TATCCCCTGATTCTGTGGATAACCGTAGTCGGTCTCCTACAGTTTAGCTTGCCTCGTCCCCGCCGGGTCA
CCCGGCCAGCGACATGGAGGCCCAGAATACCCTCCTTGACAGTCTTGACGTGCGCAGCTCAGGGGCATGA
TGTGACTGTCGCCCGTACATTTAGCCCATACATCCCCATGTATAATCATTTGCATCCATACATTTTGATG
GCCGCACGGCGCGAAGCAAAAATTACGGCTCCTCGCTCCAGACCTGCGAGCAGGGAAACGCTCCCCTCAC
AGACGCGTTGAATTGTCCCCACGCCGCGCCCCTGTAGAGAAATATAAAAGGTTAGGATTTGCCACTGAGG
TTCTTCTTTCATATACTTCCTTTTAAAATCTTGCTAGGATACAGTTCTCACATCACATCCGAACATAAAC
AAAAATGGGTAAGGAAAAGACTCACGTTTCGAGGCCGCGATTAAATTCCAACATGGATGCTGATTTATAT
GGGTATAAATGGGCTCGCGATAATGTCGGGCAATCAGGTGCGACAATCTATCGATTGTATGGGAAGCCCG
ATGCGCCAGAGTTGTTTC
